>Addgene plasmid #112497 | pSAM_Bt | addgene full sequence | sequence record 226249 | Addgene NGS Result
TTACCAATGCTTAATCAGTGAGGCACCTATCTCAGCGATCTGTCTATTTCGTTCATCCATAGTTGCCTGA
CTCCCCGTCGTGTAGATAACTACGATACGGGAGGGCTTACCATCTGGCCCCAGTGCTGCAATGATACCGC
GAGACCCACGCTCACCGGCTCCAGATTTATCAGCAATAAACCAGCCAGCCGGAAGGGCCGAGCGCAGAAG
TGGTCCTGCAACTTTATCCGCCTCCATCCAGTCTATTAATTGTTGCCGGGAAGCTAGAGTAAGTAGTTCG
CCAGTTAATAGTTTGCGCAACGTTGTTGCCATTGCTACAGGCATCGTGGTGTCACGCTCGTCGTTTGGTA
TGGCTTCATTCAGCTCCGGTTCCCAACGATCAAGGCGAGTTACATGATCCCCCATGTTGTGCAAAAAAGC
GGTTAGCTCCTTCGGTCCTCCGATCGTTGTCAGAAGTAAGTTGGCCGCAGTGTTATCACTCATGGTTATG
GCAGCACTGCATAATTCTCTTACTGTCATGCCATCCGTAAGATGCTTTTCTGTGACTGGTGAGTACTCAA
CCAAGTCATTCTGAGAATAGTGTATGCGGCGACCGAGTTGCTCTTGCCCGGCGTCAATACGGGATAATAC
CGCGCCACATAGCAGAACTTTAAAAGTGCTCATCATTGGAAAACGTTCTTCGGGGCGAAAACTCTCAAGG
ATCTTACCGCTGTTGAGATCCAGTTCGATGTAACCCACTCGTGCACCCAACTGATCTTCAGCATCTTTTA
CTTTCACCAGCGTTTCTGGGTGAGCAAAAACAGGAAGGCAAAATGCCGCAAAAAAGGGAATAAGGGCGAC
ACGGAAATGTTGAATACTCATACTCTTCCTTTTTCAATATTATTGAAGCATTTATCAGGGTTATTGTCTC
ATGAGCGGATACATATTTGAATGTATTTAGAAAAATAAACAAATAGGGGTTCCGCGCACATTTCCCCGAA
AAGTGCCACCTGACGTCTAAGAAACCATTATTATCATGACATTAACCTATAAAAATAGGCGTATCACGAG
GCCCTTTCGTCACGCGTCCTCGGTACCTAACAGGTTGGATGATAAGTCCCCGGTCTTCGTATGCCGTCTT
CTGCTTGGCGCGCCCTCGAGCAATTGCCGACCGAATTTTTATGTCGTAAAGAGGGGCTTTGCAGGGGGTG
GACTCAGAAAGATGAGAATAGATGACTATTGTAGTTGAAACACATAGAAAGTTGCTGATATACAGACCGA
TACGCATATCGGGATGAACCATGAGTACGTTCTTTTCTCAAAAAACATAAATATTCGAAAAGAGATGCAA
TAAATTAAGGAGAGGTTATAATGAACAAAGTAAATATAAAAGATAGTCAAAATTTTATTACTTCAAAATA
TCACATAGAAAAAATAATGAATTGCATAAGTTTAGATGAAAAAGATAACATCTTTGAAATAGGTGCAGGG
AAAGGTCATTTTACTGCTGGATTGGTAAAGAGATGTAATTTTGTAACGGCGATAGAAATTGATTCTAAAT
TATGTGAGGTAACTCGTAATAAGCTCTTAAATTATCCTAACTATCAAATAGTAAATGATGATATACTGAA
ATTTACATTTCCTAGCCACAATCCATATAAAATATTTGGCAGCATACCTTACAACATAAGCACAAATATA
ATTCGAAAAATTGTTTTTGAAAGTTCAGCCACAATAAGTTATTTAATAGTGGAATATGGTTTTGCTAAAA
TGTTATTAGATACAAACAGATCACTAGCATTGCTGTTAATGGCAGAGGTAGATATTTCTATATTAGCAAA
AATTCCTAGGTATTATTTCCATCCAAAACCTAAAGTGGATAGCACATTAATTGTATTAAAAAGAAAGCCA
GCAAAAATGGCATTTAAAGAGAGAAAAAAATATGAAACTTTTGTAATGAAATGGGTTAACAAAGAGTACG
AAAAACTGTTTACAAAAAATCAATTTAATAAAGCTTTAAAACATGCGAGAATATATGATATAAACAATAT
TAGTTTCGAACAATTTGTATCGCTATTTAATAGTTATAAAATATTTAACGGCTAAAAACAATAGGCCACA
TGCAACTGTCTAGAATGCGAGAGTAGGGAACTGCCAGGCATCAAATAAAACGAAAGGCTCAGTCGAAAGA
CTGGGCCTTTCGTTTTATCTGTTGTTTGTCGGTGAACGCTCTCCTGAGTAGGACAAATCCGCCGGGAGCG
GATTTGAACGTTGCGAAGCAACGGCCCGGAGGGTGGCGGGCAGGACGCCCGCCATAAACTGCCAGGCATC
AAATTAAGCAGAAGGCCATCCTGACGGATGGCCTTTTTGCGTTTCTACCTGCAGGGCGCGCCAAGCAGAA
GACGGCATACGAAGACCGGGGACTTATCATCCAACCTGTTAGGATCCTGATCTGGAAGAAGCAATGAAAG
CTGCTGTTAAGTCTCCGAATCAGGTATTGTTCCTGACAGGTGTATTCCCATCCGGTAAACGCGGATACTT
TGCAGTTGATCTGACTCAGGAATAAATTATAAATTAAGGTAAGAAGATTGTAGGATAAGCTAATGAAATA
GAAAAAGGATGCCGTCACACAACTTGTCGGCATTCTTTTTTGTTTTATTAGTTGAAAATATAGTGAAAAA
GTTGCCTAAATATGTATGTTAACAAATTATTTGTCGTAACTTTGCACTCCAAATCTGTTTTTAACATATG
GAAAAAAAGGAATTTCGTGTTTTGATAAAATACTGTTTTCTGAAGGGAAAAAATACAGTGGAAGCAAAAA
CTTGGCTTGATAATGAGTTTCCGGACTCTGCCCCAGGGAAATCAACAATAATTGATTGGTATGCAAAATT
CAAGCGTGGTGAAATGAGCACGGAGGACGGTGAACGCAGTGGACGCCCGAAAGAGGTGGTTACCGACGAA
AACATCAAAAAAATCCACAAAATGATTTTGAATGACCGTAAAATGAAGTTGATCGAGATAGCAGAGGCCT
TAAAGATATCAAAGGAACGTGTTGGTCATATCATTCATCAATATTTGGATATGCGGAAGCTCTGTGCGAA
ATGGGTGCCGCGCGAGCTCACATTTGACCAAAAACAACGACGTGTTGATGATTCTAAGCGGTGTTTGCAG
CTGTTAACTCGTAATACACCCGAGTTTTTCCGTCGATATGTGACAATGGATGAAACATGGCTCCATCACT
ACACTCCTGAGTCCAATCGACAGTCGGCTGAGTGGACAGCGACCGGTGAACCGTCTCCGAAGCGTGGAAA
GACTCAAAAGTCCGCTGGCAAAGTAATGGCCTCTGTTTTTTGGGATGCGCATGGAATAATTTTTATCGAT
TATCTTGAGAAGGGAAAAACCATCAACAGTGACTATTATATGGCGTTATTGGAGCGTTTGAAGGTCGAAA
TCGCGGCAAAACGGCCCCACATGAAGAAGAAAAAAGTGTTGTTCCACCAAGACAACGCACCGTGCCACAA
GTCATTGAGAACGATGGCAAAAATTCATGAATTGGGCTTCGAATTGCTTCCCCACCCGCCGTATTCTCCA
GATCTGGCCCCCAGCGACTTTTTCTTGTTCTCAGACCTCAAAAGGATGCTCGCAGGGAAAAAATTTGGCT
GCAATGAAGAGGTGATCGCCGAAACTGAGGCCTATTTTGAGGCAAAACCGAAGGAGTACTACCAAAATGG
TATCAAAAAATTGGAAGGTCGTTATAATCGTTGTATCGCTCTTGAAGGGAACTATGTTGAATAAGCGGCC
GCCACCGCGGTGGAGGGGAATTCCCATGTCAGCCGTTAAGTGTTCCTGTGTCACTCAAAATTGCTTTGAG
AGGCTCTAAGGGCTTCTCAGTGCGTTACATCCCTGGCTTGTTGTCCACAACCGTTAAACCTTAAAAGCTT
TAAAAGCCTTATATATTCTTTTTTTTCTTATAAAACTTAAAACCTTAGAGGCTATTTAAGTTGCTGATTT
ATATTAATTTTATTGTTCAAACATGAGAGCTTAGTACGTGAAACATGAGAGCTTAGTACGTTAGCCATGA
GAGCTTAGTACGTTAGCCATGAGGGTTTAGTTCGTTAAACATGAGAGCTTAGTACGTTAAACATGAGAGC
TTAGTACGTGAAACATGAGAGCTTAGTACGTACTATCAACAGGTTGAACTGCTGATCTTCAGATCCTCTA
CGCCGGACGCATCGTGGCCGGATCAATTCCGTGATAGGTGGGCTGCCCTTCCTGGTTGGCTTGGTTTCAT
CAGCCATCCGCTTGCCCTCATCTGTTACGCCGGCGGTAGCCGGCCAGCCTCGCAGAGCAGGATTCCCGTT
GAGCACCGCCAGGTGCGAATAAGGGACAGTGAAGAAGGAACACCCGCTCGCGGGTGGGCCTACTTCACCT
ATCCTGCCCGGCTGACGCCGTTGGATACACCAAGGAAAGTCTACACGAACCCTTTGGCAAAATCCTGTAT
ATCGTGCGAAAAAGGATGGATATACCGAAAAAATCGCTATAATGACCCCGAAGCAGGGTTATGCAGCGGA
AAACGGAATTGATCCCCCTCGAATTGACGCGT
Features (pLannotate 1.2.2; 9 found; start..end, strand, type, name):
      1..861     -  CDS            AmpR: β-lactamase; bla; confers resistance to ampicillin, carbenicillin, and related antibiotics
    862..966     -  promoter       AmpR promoter: bla
   1351..2079    +  CDS            ermC': ERM_BACIU - Experimental evidence at protein level: Swiss-Prot protein existence level 1. This protein produces a dimethylation of the adenine residue at position 2085 in 23S rRNA, resulting in reduced affinity between ribosomes and macrolide-lincosamide-streptogramin B antibiotics. From Bacillus subtilis.
   2142..2228    +  terminator     rrnB T1 terminator: Escherichia coli rrnB; transcription terminator T1 from the E. coli rrnB gene
   2320..2347    +  terminator     rrnB T2 terminator: transcription terminator T2 from the E. coli rrnB gene
   3774..3795    -  misc_feature   MCS (fragment): pBluescript multiple cloning site
   3807..4195    -  rep_origin     R6K γ ori: γ replication origin from E. coli plasmid R6K; requires the R6K initiator protein pi for replication
   4232..4277    -  CDS            traJ (fragment): oriT-recognizing protein; traJ
   4310..4419    -  oriT           oriT: incP origin of transfer
