[The description below was written by a language model from this plasmid's Addgene catalogue record and pLannotate feature annotations shown in this document.]
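Description:
pSAM_Bt ("Sequencing-Adapted Mariner") is a 4,582 bp suicide delivery vector for mariner transposon mutagenesis of the human gut symbiont Bacteroides thetaiotaomicron, built on the pKNOCK_Cm backbone. It replicates from the R6K γ origin, which needs the pi initiator protein. It is therefore maintained in a λ pir E. coli host and cannot persist after transfer into Bacteroides. An incP oriT, with an adjacent traJ fragment, allows conjugative mobilization from a donor strain such as S17 λ pir. Selection in E. coli uses a β-lactamase gene with its native promoter, which was subcloned from pUC19 into the backbone.

The payload has two parts. The first is a 1,344 bp mariner transposon carrying the ermG erythromycin resistance gene from pGERM as the marker for insertions in Bacteroides. The automated annotation labels this ORF as ermC' by homology to a related rRNA methylase. According to the construction notes, the transposon's inverted repeats contain MmeI sites, and Illumina P7 adapter sequences were introduced into the transposon. An E. coli rrnB T1/T2 terminator cassette follows the resistance gene. Because MmeI cuts at a fixed distance outside its recognition site, digesting mutant genomic DNA releases the transposon ends with short flanking genomic tags, which is the basis of insertion sequencing (INSeq).

The second part is the hyperactive Himar1C9 transposase (1,047 bp), expressed from the 300 bp region upstream of the B. thetaiotaomicron rpoD gene (BT1311). Neither the transposase nor this promoter appears in the feature table, although both are listed in the catalogue record. The plasmid is used to generate complex insertion libraries and to map and quantify mutants in parallel, for example to identify genes needed for fitness in the gut.
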