Addgene plasmid #112497: pSAM_Bt
Purpose: Transposon mutagenesis vector for Bacteroides thetaiotaomicron. Compatible with Insertion Sequencing (INSeq).
Depositing lab: Andrew Goodman & Jeffrey Gordon. Depositing organization: Washington University in Saint Louis. Publication: Identifying genetic determinants needed to establish a human gut symbiont in its habitat. Goodman AL, McNulty NP, Zhao Y, Leip D, Mitra RD, Lozupone CA, Knight R, Gordon JI. Cell Host Microbe. 2009 Sep 17;6(3):279-89. doi: 10.1016/j.chom.2009.08.003. PubMed 19748469.
Backbone
  Vector backbone: pKNOCK_Cm
  Backbone manufacturer: Alexeyev, M.F. (PMID 10337469)
  Backbone size w/o insert (bp): 1860
  Total vector size (bp): 4582
  Modifications to backbone: Construction of mutagenesis vector pSAM (Sequencing-Adapted Mariner). The E. coli ß-lactamase gene was amplified by PCR from pUC19 (New England Biolabs) using primers MluI Ap 5’ and MluI Ap 3’ (see PMID 19748469, Table S19 for a list of all primers used in this study), and subcloned as an MluI fragment into pKNOCK_Cm (Alexeyev, 1999). Platinum Pfx DNA polymerase (Invitrogen) was used for PCR. The mariner transposon was constructed by PCR amplification of the ermG fragment from pGERM (Salyers et al., 2000) using primers ErmGm 5’ and ErmGm 3’, and introduced into pKNOCK_Ap as a KpnI/NotI fragment to create pMar1m. An alternate construct pMar1, lacking MmeI sites in the transposon inverted repeats, was constructed by PCR amplification of the ermG fragment from pGERM with primers ErmG 5’ and ErmG 3’. The gene encoding Himar1C9 transposase (Lampe et al., 1999) was cloned from pBADC9 (kindly provided by J. Mougous, University of Washington), using primers NdeI Himar1C9 5’ and NotI Himar1C9 3’, as an NdeI/Not fragment to create pSAM. The 300bp region upstream of the Bacteroides thetaiotaomicron VPI-5482 rpoD gene (BT1311) was PCR-amplified using primers Bt1311 prom 5’ and Bt1311 prom 3’ and mobilized as an NdeI/BamHI fragment to create pMar3m_Bt1311. To introduce the Illumina P7 sequencing adapters into the transposon, the ermG fragment of pMar3m_Bt1311 was PCR-amplified with P7 5’ and P7 3’ and re-cloned into the vector backbone. An E. coli rrnB T1/T2 transcriptional terminator cassette was amplified from pFW11 (Whipple, 1998) (kindly provided by Simon Dove, Harvard Medical School) using primers XbaI Term 5’ and PstI Term 3’ and cloned as an XbaI/PstI fragment to create pSAM_Bt. Intermediate and final clones were verified by bi-directional sequencing.
Growth in bacteria
  Bacterial resistance: Ampicillin, 100 μg/mL
  Growth temperature: 37°C
  Growth strain: S-17 λ pir
  Copy number: Unknown
Gene/Insert 1
  Gene/Insert name: INSeq-adapted mariner transposon
  Insert size (bp): 1344
Gene/Insert 2
  Gene/Insert name: Himar1C9
  Insert size (bp): 1047
Terms and licenses: Academic/Nonprofit Terms; Industry Terms: Not Available to Industry
How to cite: pSAM_Bt was a gift from Andrew Goodman & Jeffrey Gordon (Addgene plasmid # 112497 ; http://n2t.net/addgene:112497 ; RRID:Addgene_112497)
